>Addgene plasmid #149567 | pBSV2H_Psyn-sgRNAmreB | addgene full sequence | sequence record 311721 | Addgene NGS Result
CCAAAATCCCTTAACGTGAGTTTTCGTTCCACTGAGCGTCAGACCCCGTAGAAAAGATCAAAGGATCTTC
TTGAGATCCTTTTTTTCTGCGCGTAATCTGCTGCTTGCAAACAAAAAAACCACCGCTACCAGCGGTGGTT
TGTTTGCCGGATCAAGAGCTACCAACTCTTTTTCCGAAGGTAACTGGCTTCAGCAGAGCGCAGATACCAA
ATACTGTTCTTCTAGTGTAGCCGTAGTTAGGCCACCACTTCAAGAACTCTGTAGCACCGCCTACATACCT
CGCTCTGCTAATCCTGTTACCAGTGGCTGCTGCCAGTGGCGATAAGTCGTGTCTTACCGGGTTGGACTCA
AGACGATAGTTACCGGATAAGGCGCAGCGGTCGGGCTGAACGGGGGGTTCGTGCACACAGCCCAGCTTGG
AGCGAACGACCTACACCGAACTGAGATACCTACAGCGTGAGCTATGAGAAAGCGCCACGCTTCCCGAAGG
GAGAAAGGCGGACAGGTATCCGGTAAGCGGCAGGGTCGGAACAGGAGAGCGCACGAGGGAGCTTCCAGGG
GGAAACGCCTGGTATCTTTATAGTCCTGTCGGGTTTCGCCACCTCTGACTTGAGCGTCGATTTTTGTGAT
GCTCGTCAGGGGGGCGGAGCCTATGGAAAAACGCCAGCAACGCGGCCTTTTTACGGTTCCTGGCCTTTTG
CTGGCCTTTTGCTCACATGTTCTTTCCTGCACTAGATCCCCGGCAAGTTCATCCTTAGGGTTTTCATATC
TCTTAAAAAGTCAATTTCTGCTTGATTAATTTCTTGTGGATTATTGTTTTTGCGGTTTTTCATTTTTTAT
CTCCTTGAGTATTGAATTTTTTCTTATATATAAAATATAGCAAAAACTATTTTTGCCAACTTTTTTACAA
AAAATTTTTTATTAAAACACTTAGGGCTTTGCTAAATTCTCTTTTAAAAGAACTTAGTAAAGCCCTATGG
ATTTAAGAACTGATTATACTTACGTAGTAAAAATACTACAGATATTAATAGTATAGACCATATCAAAATC
ATAATCAATTTATATTTATCTAAAATTGTGGTCCATACAAAATACAAAAAAATTAGGTTTTTCTAAATTC
TATTTTAAAAGAACTTAGTAACACCTAATCTCTAAATTACTTACAAAATTCTAAAATTAGATTTTTAGTT
CTTCATATTTCTTTAAAAGTTTTTTAAGAAAATCTTTTTGATTTTCAAAAATTTCATGCATCATAAAACT
AGTAAATTTGGATTTTTTTTTGTAAAAATCATAACTTTCTTGGGTTTTAAGTTGAAATCTTAATGGTTTT
ATTGGATTTTGCCTAGATTTTTTTAACGCCGGACTTTCTTTATCTTTTATAAAATTATAAGAATTTTTAA
TACCATTTTCTATTAAATAATCTTCTTTTATAAGCCCCTCTTGCAGTGCAGTTGCTAATCTTAAATACTT
ATACGCTTGAGTTTTTGCTACATCAAAGTCTTTTATAAAATCAAGAAAAGTTTTATAACCATCAAATTTA
TAATATTGATTATCTTTTATTTCTTTTAAAATTTTAATATTTTCCACCCTGTGGAATATTTCTTTTTTGA
AATTGTCATTTAACTTTTCCTTTAGTGTCTTGTAATAAGAAATTTTACTTTCATTAATCATTAAATTTTG
TTCAACATAAGTATCTATCTTTTTTGTTAAAACTTTAACAACACGTTTTTTTTCCATAAAAATTTTCCTT
TATTTTTGCAACATTTTCCTTAATTGATATAATTGTTACTATTTTAGATTTTTTAATATCCACTTAAGAA
TTAATCCCTCACTAGAATATTTTTTATTATAGAATTCATATACATGTTTTTCTAAATCTATAAATTTATC
AACAATTGCTTTATTATAGGGTGTATCTATCTTTTCTTTTCTTAATAATCGTCTCATATTCTTTAAATAA
CAACAAACACTGCCGGTTTTAAACCTAAATTCTATGTAATATATTTTTGAAAAAGTATATACATTTTCAA
CCCCGTTTATTTCATACTTTACAAAAACATTATTTATTGGTTTTCTATAACCATAGTAAATGCCTAAAAA
TTTGTCCCCGTCTTTCATAGGATATAGATAAAGTTTTTGAATCTCTGATTTATCTAATAATTTTTCAAAA
AAAATTATACACCGCTTTTGTTTGTTACTAACTACTCTATGCAATGCCTTTAATATTTTTGTGTGATATA
TATTTTTATCACCTTTTTTTTCTTTCAGCAGGAAGATACTTTCTTTTGGAAATTTAATTTTTTGTTCATT
TATTCTTGCAGCCTTAAGTCCGATTTTCATATTTAATCCTTATATAGCCTTTCTATTTAATTCTTTTAAA
CTCAATAAACTTTTTTGGTTTTTCATTAGTTCTAATAATTCGCAATAATATGTGCAAAACACTTTATTGT
ATTCTATTTTCTTTTGGTTATTCAAATATTCTTTTATAATTGGCTTTAGAAGTTCAATATTTACTTCTTT
TTTTAGTTGTTCAATAAGGATATTGAAAATGTTTGTTTTTAAATCTTGATAATTTTGTTGAGAATTTTCT
TTTTTTCTTTCAATTGACTTCTCTAATTTACGCTTTATATTGTTTAAATCGCTATATTTATGACTTTCAA
TAATAAAATGAGGCTTAAATTTGTAATTTTCGTATATTTTTTGGAAACTTGTTTCTAATTGTTTAGAATT
ATATTCATTTTTTTCAAATTCTTTTTGAGTGTTGCATAGAATTTCCTTTAATTTTTCTTGTTTTTCTTTC
ATACAAGATTTAGTAAAATGTATATTTTTATTTTTTAGTAATTTAATTTCTATTATTTTTATGATTTTAA
GTATTTTGATTATATTATCTTTATCAATATTTAAATTGAATAAAATTGTAAGAAAAATTGAAAGAATTTT
TTTACATAAAAAGTTACATTTATTGAAGTAATTTCTTACTTGATACTTTTCTATTTCATTAATCTTTCTT
TCTTCTTTTATATTATTTTTATTATTTAAACACTCCTTTAAATCTACACTCCCATTTTTAGTAAATCTAT
CTTTAAGGCCCCTTGAAACTCTATTTTGAAATCTTAAATCTTTTTTTTCTTGAAAGTATTTATAGATTTT
TTGGTAACATTCTTTTTTTGAAAAATTAAGTTGATAGTATATTTCGGTCCCCAAATTTACCCCTAAGTGT
TTGTGATAATTAGTTGTGACTTTAAATTCTTTTTCTAATTTGTAAAGGTAATTTTGCAGTGTTTTTAGTT
TAACGGGTGTTTGACTATTTCTTTTAAGGTTTTCATTAAAGTAATAGAGTATGTTTTTTTGTGTGTATTT
CTTATATGTTTTATTTATGTACGCTAGTGTTGAGATAAGGACTACTAATTTATACTGTAATTTATTGTAG
CAAGTTGTGGTTTTACTGGTTTTGTTTATATTAGATAAGTTTTCCATTTATAGCTCCTTGAATACCGGAT
TTTTTATCTATAAAGTATATATATCACAATTTTGATTTAAAAGTAAATTCTTTTTTTAAAAATACAAAAA
TTTTTTATAAATTATATAGACCATGATATTGTATTAATACTAATTGATTTTAATTTAAGGTTGAACTAAA
ATAAACATAGTTTTGTAGAAAATAATTTTTCATTATTTTGCTACTTGATATTGGATCGTAAAAATATTAG
GGCTTTACAAAGTTCTTTTAAAAGAGAATTTAGTAAAGCCCTAAGTCTTTTAATAAAAAATTTTTTGTAA
AAAAGTTGGCAAAAATAGTTTTTGCTATATATTTATATATAAGAAAAAATTCAATACTCAAGGAGATAAA
AAATGGAAAACTTAAACAATAATCCACAAAAAATTAATCAAATAAATAAGCAAACTAATTTTATTGGTTT
TGAAAATTTTATAGAACTTGATAATCAAGTTAATCAAACTAAAGAAAAAAGTAAATTAAGTAAGATAGGT
AAGAAATTACCCGGAATAAGCAGTCAAGTCTAGTGCGGCCGCGCCCAATACGCAAACCGCCTCTCCCCGC
GCGTTGGCCGATTCATTAATGCAGCTGGCACGACAGGTTTCCCGACTGGAAAGCGGGCAGTGAGCGCAAC
GCAATTAATGTGAGTTAGCTCACTCATTAGGCACCCCAGGCTTTACACTTTATGCTTCCGGCTCGTATGT
TGTGTGGAATTGTGAGCGGATAACAATTTCACACAGGAAACAGCTATGACATGATTACGAATTCGAGCTC
GAATTCTAAAGATCTTTGACAGCTAGCTCAGTCCTAGGTATAATACTAGTGATATCTATTGCAACAACAG
AGTTTTAGAGCTAGAAATAGCAAGTTAAAATAAGGCTAGTCCGTTATCAACTTGAAAAAGTGGCACCGAG
TCGGTGCTTTTTTTGAAGCTTGGGCCCGAACAAAAACTCAAAGCTTGGCACTGGCCGTCGTTTTACAACG
TCGTGACTGGGAAAACCCTGGCGTTACCCAACTTAATCGCCTTGCAGCACATCCCCCTTTCGCCAGCTGG
CGTAATAGCGAAGAGGCCCGCACCGATCGCCCTTCCCAACAGTTGCGCAGCCTGAATGGCGAATGGCGCG
GCCGCCCTAGGTTAATCTTCAATAACATGTAAACCACGACGTTTTAAATCTTCTAATGAATCTAACATTC
CTCTTATTAATTCAACAGGATGTCCTTCCCAATCTTCAACAACACCAACAATTCTTAAAGGTTCACAAGT
TCTATAAGATTGTGTTGGATTACCAGGAAATTTTTTATTTGTAAGATTTGGATCATCTTCAAATGGTCCT
GTTGGTTCAACTATATATATATAACCACGACCTTCAAGACCAGATAGTGACATAGCAAGTTCAGCTCCCC
AAACTGCTGGTTCCATTAAAGCTGAAAAATAAATATGTTTAAGAATTCGACCATCTTCAAAATGAGAAAT
AAATCCTGTAGTTAGTAAATCACCAATTGCTAAATTAGCTTTAGTTCCATGATAAAATGGTCCTTGTACT
TGTTTATAATTATCATGAGAAATAGGAATCCAATCTTTTACCATGACGTTACCTCCTCATGATGTTTAAC
TTTGTTTTAGGGCGACTGCCCTGCTGCGTAACATCGTTGCTGCTCCATAACATCAAACATCGACCCACGG
CGTAACGCGCTTGCTGCTTGGATGCCCGAGGCATAGACTGTACCCCAAAAAAACAGTCATAACAAGCCAT
GCGGCCGTACCCGAGCTTCAAGGAAGATTTCCTATTAAGGTTGAACTTAAGAGCTTAAGCATAGACGATT
TGAAAAAAATTTTAAAACAAACAAAAAATTCTTTAATAAAACAATATGTTGCGATGTTTAAGGTTTATGA
TTTAGATTTAAAGTTTAGTGAGGAAGCTATAGATAGAATTGCAGAGCTTACTTTTAATATGAATCTTGAG
AGTGAAAATCTTGGTGCCAGAAGACTTCACGGTGTTATGGAAATAGTGCTTGCAGATCTTTTTTTTGAAG
TGCCTGGCAGTAAGTTGAAAAAATTTGAAATAAACTTGGACTATGTTAATAAAAAAATACAAATTAACGA
ACAAAAAGATTTGAATTATTATATAATTTAGTTAAAAGCAATTTTAAATGAGGGAGGTTTCCATCATATG
GATAGAAGTGGTAAACCTGAATTAACTGCTACTAGTGTTGAAAAATTTTTAATTGAAAAATTTGATAGTG
TTAGTGATTTAATGCAATTAAGTGAAGGTGAAGAAAGTAGAGCTTTTAGTTTTGATGTTGGTGGTAGAGG
TTATGTTTTAAGAGTTAATAGTTGTGCTGATGGTTTTTATAAAGATAGATATGTTTATAGACATTTTGCT
AGTGCTGCTTTACCTATTCCTGAAGTTTTAGATATTGGTGAATTTAGTGAAAGTTTAACTTATTGTATTA
GTAGAAGAGCACAAGGTGTTACTTTACAAGATTTACCTGAAACTGAATTACCTGCTGTTTTACAACCTGT
TGCTGAAGCTATGGATGCTATTGCGGCGGCTGATCTCAGTCAAACTTCGGGTTTTGGTCCTTTTGGTCCT
CAAGGTATTGGTCAATATACTACTTGGAGAGATTTTATTTGTGCTATTGCTGATCCTCATGTTTATCATT
GGCAAACTGTTATGGATGATACTGTTAGTGCTAGTGTTGCTCAAGCATTAGATGAATTAATGTTATGGGC
TGAAGATTGTCCTGAAGTTAGACATTTAGTTCATGCTGATTTTGGTAGTAATAATGTTTTAACTGATAAT
GGTAGAATTACTGCTGTTATTGATTGGAGTGAAGCTATGTTTGGTGATAGTCAATATGAAGTTGCTAATA
TTTTTTTTTGGAGACCTTGGTTAGCTTGTATGGAACAACAAACTAGATATTTTGAAAGAAGACATCCTGA
ATTAGCTGGTAGTCCTAGATTAAGAGCTTATATGTTAAGAATTGGTTTAGATCAATTATATCAAAGTTTA
GTTGATGGTAATTTTGATGATGCTGCTTGGGCTCAAGGTAGATGTGATGCTATTGTTAGAAGTGGTGCTG
GTACTGTTGGTAGAACTCAAATTGCTAGAAGAAGTGCTGCTGTTTGGACTGATGGTTGTGTTGAAGTTTT
AGCTGATAGTGGTAATAGAAGACCTAGTACTAGACCTAGAGCTAAAGAATAACAATTCGTTCAAGCCGAG
ATCGGCTTACGCGGTTAATCTTCAATAACATGTAAACCACGACGTTTTAAATCTTCTAATGAATCTAACA
TTCCTCTTATTAATTCAACAGGATGTCCTTCCCAATCTTCAACAACACCAACAATTCTTAAAGGTTCACA
AGTTCTATAAGATTGTGTTGGATTACCAGGAAATTTTTTATTTGTAAGATTTGGATCATCTTCAAATGGT
CCTGTTGGTTCAACTATATATATATAACCACGACCTTCAAGACCAGATAGTGACATAGCAAGTTCAGCTC
CCCAAACTGCTGGTTCCATTAAAGCTGAAAAATAAATATGTTTAAGAATTCGACCATCTTCAAAATGAGA
AATAAATCCTGTAGTTAGTAAATCACCAATTGCTAAATTAGCTTTAGTTCCATGATAAAATGGTCCTTGT
ACTTGTTTATAATTATCATGAGAAATAGGAATCCAATCTTTTACCATGACGTTACCTCCTCATGATGTTT
AACTTTGTTTTAGGGCGACTGCCCTGCTGCGTAACATCGTTGCTGCTCCATAACATCAAACATCGACCCA
CGGCGTAACGCGCTTGCTGCTTGGATGCCCGAGGCATAGACTGTACCCCAAAAAAACAGTCATAACAAGC
CATGCGGCCGTACCCGAGCTTCAAGGAAGATTTCCTATTAAGGTTGAACTTAAGAGCTTAAGCATAGACG
ATTTGAAAAAAATTTTAAAACAAACAAAAAATTCTTTAATAAAACAATATGTTGCGATGTTTAAGGTTTA
TGATTTAGATTTAAAGTTTAGTGAGGAAGCTATAGATAGAATTGCAGAGCTTACTTTTAATATGAATCTT
GAGAGTGAAAATCTTGGTGCCAGAAGACTTCACGGTGTTATGGAAATAGTGCTTGCAGATCTTTTTTTTG
AAGTGCCTGGCAGTAAGTTGAAAAAATTTGAAATAAACTTGGACTATGTTAATAAAAAAATACAAATTAA
CGAACAAAAAGATTTGAATTATTATATAATTTAGTTAAAAGCAATTTTAAATGAGGGAGGTTTCCATCAT
ATGGATAGAAGTGGTAAACCTGAATTAACTGCTACTAGTGTTGAAAAATTTTTAATTGAAAAATTTGATA
GTGTTAGTGATTTAATGCAATTAAGTGAAGGTGAAGAAAGTAGAGCTTTTAGTTTTGATGTTGGTGGTAG
AGGTTATGTTTTAAGAGTTAATAGTTGTGCTGATGGTTTTTATAAAGATAGATATGTTTATAGACATTTT
GCTAGTGCTGCTTTACCTATTCCTGAAGTTTTAGATATTGGTGAATTTAGTGAAAGTTTAACTTATTGTA
TTAGTAGAAGAGCACAAGGTGTTACTTTACAAGATTTACCTGAAACTGAATTACCTGCTGTTTTACAACC
TGTTGCTGAAGCTATGGATGCTATTGCGGCGGCTGATCTCAGTCAAACTTCGGGTTTTGGTCCTTTTGGT
CCTCAAGGTATTGGTCAATATACTACTTGGAGAGATTTTATTTGTGCTATTGCTGATCCTCATGTTTATC
ATTGGCAAACTGTTATGGATGATACTGTTAGTGCTAGTGTTGCTCAAGCATTAGATGAATTAATGTTATG
GGCTGAAGATTGTCCTGAAGTTAGACATTTAGTTCATGCTGATTTTGGTAGTAATAATGTTTTAACTGAT
AATGGTAGAATTACTGCTGTTATTGATTGGAGTGAAGCTATGTTTGGTGATAGTCAATATGAAGTTGCTA
ATATTTTTTTTTGGAGACCTTGGTTAGCTTGTATGGAACAACAAACTAGATATTTTGAAAGAAGACATCC
TGAATTAGCTGGTAGTCCTAGATTAAGAGCTTATATGTTAAGAATTGGTTTAGATCAATTATATCAAAGT
TTAGTTGATGGTAATTTTGATGATGCTGCTTGGGCTCAAGGTAGATGTGATGCTATTGTTAGAAGTGGTG
CTGGTACTGTTGGTAGAACTCAAATTGCTAGAAGAAGTGCTGCTGTTTGGACTGATGGTTGTGTTGAAGT
TTTAGCTGATAGTGGTAATAGAAGACCTAGTACTAGACCTAGAGCTAAAGAATAACAATTCGTTCAAGCC
GAGATCGGCTTACGCGT
Features (pLannotate 1.2.2; 15 found; start..end, strand, type, name):
     71..659     +  rep_origin     ori: high-copy-number ColE1/pMB1/pBR322/pUC origin of replication
   1625..1641    -  promoter       ADH1 promoter (fragment): S. cerevisiae ADH1; promoter for alcohol dehydrogenase 1
   4031..4123    +  CDS            lacI (fragment): lac repressor; lacI; The lac repressor binds to the lac operator to inhibit transcription in E. coli. This inhibition can be relieved by adding lactose or isopropyl-β-D-thiogalactopyranoside (IPTG).
   4136..4157    +  protein_bind   CAP binding site: CAP binding activates transcription in the presence of cAMP. E. coli catabolite activator protein
   4172..4202    +  promoter       lac promoter: promoter for the E. coli lac operon
   4210..4226    +  protein_bind   lac operator: The lac repressor binds to the lac operator to inhibit transcription in E. coli. This inhibition can be relieved by adding lactose or isopropyl-β-D-thiogalactopyranoside (IPTG). lac repressor encoded by lacI
   4286..4320    +  promoter       J23119(SpeI) promoter: bacterial promoter (Registry of Standard Biological Parts BBa J23119) modified to end with an SpeI site
   4342..4417    +  misc_RNA       gRNA scaffold: guide RNA scaffold for the Streptococcus pyogenes CRISPR/Cas9 system
   4459..4613    +  CDS            lacZα (fragment): LacZα fragment of β-galactosidase; lacZ fragment
   5081..5155    -  ncRNA          AAC AAD leader: Accession: RF02912 - putative aminoglycoside riboswitch / attI site
   5257..5628    +  CDS            hslU (fragment): HSLU_BORBU - Protein inferred from homology: Swiss-Prot protein existence level 3. ATPase subunit of a proteasome-like degradation complex; this subunit has chaperone activity. The binding of ATP and its subsequent hydrolysis by HslU are essential for unfolding of protein substrates subsequently hydrolyzed by HslV. HslU recognizes the N-terminal part of its protein substrates and unfolds these before they are guided to HslV for hydrolysis. From Borrelia burgdorferi (strain ATCC 35210 / B31 / CIP 102532 / DSM 4680).
   5683..6699    +  CDS            hph: KHYB_ECOLX - Experimental evidence at protein level: Swiss-Prot protein existence level 1. The aminoglycoside phosphotransferases achieve inactivation of their antibiotic substrates by phosphorylation. Only phosphorylates hygromycin and closely related compounds such as demethyl analogs and destomycin. From Escherichia coli.
   7184..7258    -  ncRNA          AAC AAD leader: Accession: RF02912 - putative aminoglycoside riboswitch / attI site
   7360..7731    +  CDS            hslU (fragment): HSLU_BORBU - Protein inferred from homology: Swiss-Prot protein existence level 3. ATPase subunit of a proteasome-like degradation complex; this subunit has chaperone activity. The binding of ATP and its subsequent hydrolysis by HslU are essential for unfolding of protein substrates subsequently hydrolyzed by HslV. HslU recognizes the N-terminal part of its protein substrates and unfolds these before they are guided to HslV for hydrolysis. From Borrelia burgdorferi (strain ATCC 35210 / B31 / CIP 102532 / DSM 4680).
   7786..8802    +  CDS            hph: KHYB_ECOLX - Experimental evidence at protein level: Swiss-Prot protein existence level 1. The aminoglycoside phosphotransferases achieve inactivation of their antibiotic substrates by phosphorylation. Only phosphorylates hygromycin and closely related compounds such as demethyl analogs and destomycin. From Escherichia coli.
