[The description below was written by a language model from this plasmid's Addgene catalogue record and pLannotate feature annotations shown in this document.]
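Description:
pBSV2H_Psyn-sgRNAmreB is an 8.8 kb bacterial CRISPR plasmid built on the pBSV2H backbone. It expresses a single guide RNA against mreB in the Lyme disease spirochete Borrelia burgdorferi. It is maintained in E. coli through a high-copy ColE1/pUC-type origin and selected with hygromycin through hph (hygromycin B phosphotransferase). A large stretch between the origin and the lac region has essentially no meaningful annotation. This is presumably where the Borrelia replication functions of the shuttle backbone lie, although the record does not describe them. The catalogue also lists rifampicin as a selectable marker, but no feature in the table corresponds to such a determinant.

The payload is a compact sgRNA cassette. A constitutive synthetic promoter (Psyn in the catalogue, annotated as the J23119 variant ending in an SpeI site) lies about 20 nt upstream of the Streptococcus pyogenes Cas9 guide RNA scaffold, a gap that fits the mreB-targeting spacer. The cassette sits within remnants of a lacZα cloning region, comprising a lacI fragment, CAP site, lac promoter and operator, and a lacZα fragment. No Cas9 or dCas9 coding sequence is annotated, so the plasmid supplies only the guide and depends on a dCas9 source provided separately. This matches the CRISPR interference platform for selective gene knockdown in B. burgdorferi described in the associated publication.

The hph coding sequence appears twice in the sequencing-derived record. Each copy is preceded by the same fragment matching the B. burgdorferi hslU region, which probably carries Borrelia sequence driving the marker, and by an aminoglycoside-leader-like element. The record does not say whether this tandem duplication is real or an assembly artefact. The short ADH1 promoter hit is most likely a spurious match.
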