Addgene plasmid #149567: pBSV2H_Psyn-sgRNAmreB
Purpose: mreB gRNA expression in B. burgdorferi
Depositing lab: Christine Jacobs-Wagner. Depositing organization: Stanford University. Publication: A CRISPR interference platform for selective downregulation of gene expression in Borrelia burgdorferi. Takacs CN, Scott M, Chang Y, Kloos ZA, Irnov I, Rosa PA, Liu J, Jacobs-Wagner C. Appl Environ Microbiol. 2020 Nov 30. pii: AEM.02519-20. doi: 10.1128/AEM.02519-20. PubMed 33257311.
Backbone
  Vector backbone: pBSV2H
  Backbone manufacturer: CJW lab
  Vector type: Bacterial Expression, CRISPR
  Selectable markers: Rifampicin
Growth in bacteria
  Bacterial resistance: Hygromycin, 200 μg/mL
  Growth temperature: 30°C
  Growth strain: DH5alpha
  Copy number: High Copy
Gene/Insert
  Gene/Insert name: sgRNAmreB
  gRNA/shRNA sequence: ATATCTATTGCAACAACAGA
  Species: Synthetic
  Promoter: Psyn
  Cloning method: Restriction Enzyme; 5′ cloning site Unknown (unknown if destroyed); 3′ cloning site Unknown (unknown if destroyed)
  Sequencing primers: 5′ Unknown
Terms and licenses: Academic/Nonprofit Terms; Industry Terms: Not Available to Industry
How to cite: pBSV2H_Psyn-sgRNAmreB was a gift from Christine Jacobs-Wagner (Addgene plasmid # 149567 ; http://n2t.net/addgene:149567 ; RRID:Addgene_149567)
